>Addgene plasmid #177797 | pDEST-DHFR F[1,2]-N (TRP1) | addgene full sequence | sequence record 351667 | Addgene Partial NGS Result
GTACCAAGATGGCCTTTGGTGGGTTGAAGAAGGAAAAAGACAGAAACGACTTAATTACCTACTTGAAAAA
AGCCTGTGAGTAAACAGGCCCCTTTTCCTTTGTCGATATCATGTAATTAGTTATGTCACGCTTACATTCA
CGCCCTCCCCCCACATCCGCTCTAACCGAAAAGGAAGGAGTTAGACAACCTGAAGTCTAGGTCCCTATTT
ATTTTTTTATAGTTATGTTAGTATTAAGAACGTTATTTATATTTCAAATTTTTCTTTTTTTTCTGTACAG
ACGCGTGTACGCATGTAACATTATACTGAAAACCTTGCTTGAGAAGGTTTTGGGACGCTCGAAGGCTTTA
ATTTGCAAGCTCGGGATCCGGGCCCCCCCTCGAGATCCGGGATCGAAGAAATGATGGTAAATGAAATAGG
AAATCAAGGAGCATGAAGGCAAAAGACAAATATAAGGGTCGAACGAAAAATAAAGTGAAAAGTGTTGATA
TGATGTATTTGGCTTTGCGGCGCCGAAAAAACGAGTTTACGCAATTGCACAATCATGCTGACTCTGTGGC
GGACCCGCGCTCTTGCCGGCCCGGCGATAACGCTGGGCGTGAGGCTGTGCCCGGCGGAGTTTTTTGCGCC
TGCATTTTCCAAGGTTTACCCTGCGCTAAGGGGCGAGATTGGAGAAGCAATAAGAATGCCGGTTGGGGTT
GCGATGATGACGACCACGACAACTGGTGTCATTATTTAAGTTGCCGAAAGAACCTGAGTGCATTTGCAAC
ATGAGTATACTAGAAGAATGAGCCAAGACTTGCGAGACGCGAGTTTGCCGGTGGTGCGAACAATAGAGCG
ACCATGACCTTGAAGGTGAGACGCGCATAACCGCTAGAGTACTTTGAAGAGGAAACAGCAATAGGGTTGC
TACCAGTATAAATAGACAGGTACATACAACACTGGAAATGGTTGTCTGTTTGAGTACGCTTTCAATTCAT
TTGGGTGTGCACTTTATTATGTTACAATATGGAAGGGAACTTTACACTTCTCCTATGCACATATATTAAT
GTAACTATAACGGTCCTAAGGTAGCGAAATTAAAGTCCAATGCTAGTAGAGAAGGGGGGTAACACCCCTC
CGCGCTCTTTTCCGATTTTTTTCTAAACCGTGGAATATTTCGGATATCCTTTTGTTGTTTCCGGGTGTAC
AATATGGACTTCCTCTTTTCTGGCAACCAAACCCATACATCGGGATTCCTATAATACCTTCGTTGGTCTC
CCTAACATGTAGGTGGCGGAGGGGAGATATACAATAGAACAGATACCAGACAAGACATAATGGGCTAAAC
AAGACTACACCAATTACACTGCCTCATTGATGGTGGTACATAACGAACTAATACTGTAGCCCTAGACTTG
ATAGCCATCATCATATCGAAGTTTCACTACCCTTTTTCCATTTGCCATCTATTGAAGTAATAATAGGCGC
ATGCAACTTCTTTTCTTTTTTTTTCTTTTCTCTCTCCCCCGTTGTTGTCTCACCATATCCGCAATGACAA
AAAAATGATGGAAGACACTAAAGGAAAAAATTAACGACAAAGACAGCACCAACAGATGTCGTTGTTCCAG
AGCTGATGAGGGGTATCTCGAAGCACACGAAACTTTTTCCTTCCTTCATTCACGCACACTACTCTCTAAT
GAGCAACGGTATACGGCCTTCCTTCCAGTTACTTGAATTTGAAATAAAAAAAAGTTTGCTGTCTTGCTAT
CAAGTATAAATAGACCTGCAATTATTAATCTTTTGTTTCCTCGTCATTGTTCTCGTTCCCTTTCTTCCTT
GTTTCTTTTTCTGCACAATATTTCAAGCTATACCAAGCATACAATCAACTCCAAGCTTGGATGGTTCGAC
CATTGAACTGCATCGTCGCCGTGTCCCAAAATATGGGGATTGGCAAGAACGGAGACTATCCCTGGCCTCC
GCTCAGGAACGAGTCCAAGTACTTCCAAAGAATGACCACAACCTCTTCAGTGGAAGGTAAACAGAATCTG
GTGATTATGGGTAGGAAAACCTGGTTCTCCATTCCTGAGAAGAATCGACCTTTAAAGGACAGAATTAATA
TAGTTCTCAGTAGAGAACTCAAAGAACCACCACGAGGAGCTCATTTTCTTGCCAAAAGTTTGGATGATGC
CTTAAGACTTATTGAACAACCGGAATTGGGTACCGGAGGAGGAAGTACTAGTACAAGTTTGTACAAAAAA
GCTGAACGAGAAACGTAAAATGATATAAATATCAATATATTAAATTAGATTTTGCATAAAAAACAGACTA
CATAATACTGTAAAACACAACATATCCAGTCACTATGGCGGCCGCTAAGTTGGCAGCATCACCCTACGCA
CTTTGCGCCGAATAAATACCTGTGACGGAAGATCACTTCGCAGAATAAATAAATCCTGGTGTCCCTGTTG
ATACCGGGAAGCCCTGGGCCAACTTTTGGCGAAAATGAGACGTTGATCGGCACGTAAGAGGTTCCAACTT
TCACCATAATGAAATAAGATCACTACCGGGCGTATTTTTTGAGTCATCGAGATTTTCAGGAGCTAAGGAA
GCTAAAATGGAGAAAAAAATCACTGGATATACCACCGTTGATATATCCCAATGGCATCGTAAAGAACATT
TTGAGGCATTTCAGTCAGTTGCTCAATGTACCTATAACCAGACCGTTCAGCTGGATATTACGGCCTTTTT
AAAGACCGTAAAGAAAAATAAGCACAAGTTTTATCCGGCCTTTATTCACATTCTTGCCCGCCTGATGAAT
GCTCATCCGGAATTCCGTATGGCAATGAAAGACGGTGAGCTGGTGATATGGGATAGTGTTCACCCTTGTT
ACACCGTTTTCCATGAGCAAACTGAAACGTTTTCATCGCTCTGGAGTGAATACCACGACGATTTCCGGCA
GTTTCTACACATATATTCGCAAGATGTGGCGTGTTACGGTGAAAACCTGGCCTATTTCCCTAAAGGGTTT
ATTGAGAATATGTTTTTCGTCTCAGCCAATCCCTGGGTGAGTTTCACCAGTTTTGATTTAAACGTGGCCA
ATATGGACAACTTCTTCGCCCCCGTTTTCACCATGGGCAAATATTATACGCAAGGCGACAAGGTGCTGAT
GCCGCTGGCGATTCAGGTTCATCATGCCGTTTGTGATGGCTTCCATGTCGGCAGAATGCTTAATGAATTA
CAACAGTACTGCGATGAGTGGCAGGCGGGGCGTAATCTAGAGGATCCGGCTTACTAAAAGCCAGATAACA
GTATGCGTATTTGCGCGCTGATTTTTGCGGTATAAGAATATATACTGATATGTATACCCGAAGTATGTCA
AAAAGAGGTATGCTATGAAGCAGCGTATTACAGTGACAGTTGACAGCGACAGCTATCAGTTGCTCAAGGC
ATATATGATGTCAATATCTCCGGTCTGGTAAGCACAACCATGCAGAATGAAGCCCGTCGTCTGCGTGCCG
AACGCTGGAAAGCGGAAAATCAGGAAGGGATGGCTGAGGTCGCCCGGTTTATTGAAATGAACGGCTCTTT
TGCTGACGAGAACAGGGGCTGGTGAAATGCAGTTTAAGGTTTACACCTATAAAAGAGAGAGCCGTTATCG
TCTGTTTGTGGATGTACAGAGTGATATTATTGACACGCCCGGGCGACGGATGGTGATCCCCCTGGCCAGT
GCACGTCTGCTGTCAGATAAAGTCCCCCGTGAACTTTACCCGGTGGTGCATATCGGGGATGAAAGCTGGC
GCATGATGACCACCGATATGGCCAGTGTGCCGGTCTCCGTTATCGGGGAAGAAGTGGCTGATCTCAGCCA
CCGCGAAAATGACATCAAAAACGCCATTAACCTGATGTTCTGGGGAATATAAATGTCAGGCTCCCTTATA
CACAGCCAGTCTGCAGGTCGACCATAGTGACTGGATATGTTGTGTTTTACAGTATTATGTAGTCTGTTTT
TTATGCAAAATCTAATTTAATATATTGATATTTATATCATTTTACGTTTCTCGTTCAGCTTTCTTGTACA
AAGTGGTTTGATGGCCGCTAAGTAAGTAAGAGCTTTAAGTAAGTAATGGCAAACAGCTATTATGGGTATT
ATGGGTTAGGGATAACAGGGTAATAAGCTCTAAGTAAGTAACGGCCGCCACCGCGGTGGAGCTTTGGACT
TCTTCGCCAGAGGTTTGGTCAAGTCTCCAATCAAGGTTGTCGGCTTGTCTACCTTGCCAGAAATTTACGA
AAAGATGGAAAAGGGTCAAATCGTTGGTAGATACGTTGTTGACACTTCTAAATAAGCGAATTTCTTATGA
TTTATGATTTTTATTATTAAATAAGTTATAAAAAAAATAAGTGTATACAAATTTTAAAGTGACTCTTAGG
TTTTAAAACGAAAATTCTTATTCTTGAGTAACTCTTTCCTGTAGGTCAGGTTGCTTTCTCAGGTATAGCA
TGAGGTCGCTCTTATTGACCACACCTCTACCGGCATGCCGAGCAAATGCCTGCAAATCGCTCCCCATTTC
ACCCAATTGTAGATATGCTAACTCCAGCAATGAGTTGATGAATCTCGGTGTGTATTTTATGTCCTCAGAG
GACAACACCTGTTGTAATCGTTCTTCCACACGGATCCCAATTCGCCCTATAGTGAGTCGTATTACAATTC
ACTGGCCGTCGTTTTACAACGTCGTGACTGGGAAAACCCTGGCGTTACCCAACTTAATCGCCTTGCAGCA
CATCCCCCTTTCGCCAGCTGGCGTAATAGCGAAGAGGCCCGCACCGATCGCCCTTCCCAACAGTTGCGCA
GCCTGAATGGCGAATGG
[124 nt withheld, positions 4848-4971]
C
[91 nt withheld, positions 4973-5063]
A
[49 nt withheld, positions 5065-5113]
CCTTTGACGTTGGAGTCCACGTTCTTT
[37 nt withheld, positions 5141-5177]
ACCCTATCTCGGTCTATTCTTTTGATTTATAAGGGATTTTGCCGATTTCGGCCTATTGGTTAAAAAATGA
GCTGATTTAACAAAAATTTAACGCGAATTTTAACAAAATATTAACGCTTACAATTTCCTGATGCGGTATT
TTCTCCTTACGCATCTGTGCGGTATTTCACACCGCATAGATCGGCAAGTGCACAAACAATACTTAAATAA
ATACTACTCAGTAATAACCTATTTCTTAGCATTTTTGACGAAATTTGCTATTTTGTTAGAGTCTTTTACA
CCATTTGTCTCCACACCTCCGCTTACATCAACACCAATAACGCCATTTAATCTAAGCGCATCACCAACAT
TTTCTGGCGTCAGTCCACCAGCTAACATAAAATGTAAGCTTTCGGGGCTCTCTTGCCTTCCAACCCAGTC
AGAAATCGAGTTCCAATCCAAAAGTTCACCTGTCCCACCTGCTTCTGAATCAAACAAGGGAATAAACGAA
TGAGGTTTCTGTGAAGCTGCACTGAGTAGTATGTTGCAGTCTTTTGGAAATACGAGTCTTTTAATAACTG
GCAAACCGAGGAACTCTTGGTATTCTTGCCACGACTCATCTCCATGCAGTTGGACGATATCAATGCCGTA
ATCATTGACCAGAGCCAAAACATCCTCCTTAGGTTGATTACGAAACACGCCAACCAAGTATTTCGGAGTG
CCTGAACTATTTTTATATGCTTTTACAAGACTTGAAATTTTCCTTGCAATAACCGGGTCAATTGTTCTCT
TTCTATTGGGCACACATATAATACCCAGCAAGTCAGCATCGGAATCTAGAGCACATTCTGCGGCCTCTGT
GCTCTGCAAGCCGCAAACTTTCACCAATGGACCAGAACTACCTGTGAAATTAATAACAGACATACTCCAA
GCTGCCTTTGTGTGCTTAATCACGTATACTCACGTGCTCAATAGTCACCAATGCCCTCCCTCTTGGCCCT
CTCCTTTTCTTTTTTCGACCGAATTAATTCTTAATCGGCAAAAAAAGAAAAGCTCCGGATCAAGATTGTA
CGTAAGGTGACAAGCTATTTTTCAATAAAGAATATCTTCCACTACTGCCATCTGGCGTCATAACTGCAAA
GTACACATATATTACGATGCTGTTCTATTAAATGCTTCCTATATTATATATATAGTAATGTCGTGATCTA
TGGTGCACTCTCAGTACAATCTGCTCTGATGCCGCATAGTTAAGCCAGCCCCGACACCCGCCAACACCCG
CTGACGCGCCCTGACGGGCTTGTCTGCTCCCGGCATCCGCTTACAGACAAGCTGTGACCGTCTCCGGGAG
CTGCATGTGTCAGAGGTTTTCACCGTCATCACCGAAACGCGCGAGACGAAAGGGCCTCGTGATACGCCTA
TTTTTATAGGTTAATGTCATGATAATAATGGTTTCTTAGACGGATCGCTTGCCTGTAACTTACACGCGCC
TCGTATCTTTTAATGATGGAATAATTTGGGAATTTACTCTGTGTTTATTTATTTTTATGTTTTGTATTTG
GATTTTAGAAAGTAAATAAAGAAGGTAGAAGAGTTACGGAATGAAGAAAAAAAAATAAACAAAGGTTTAA
AAAATTTCAACAAAAAGCGTACTTTACATATATATTTATTAGACAAGAAAAGCAGATTAAATAGATATAC
ATTCGATTAACGATAAGTAAAATGTAAAATCACAGGATTTTCGTGTGTGGTCTTCTACACAGACAAGATG
AAACAATTCGGCATTAATACCTGAGAGCAGGAAGAGCAAGATAAAAGGTAGTATTTGTTGGCGATCCCCC
TAGAGTCTTTTACATCTTCGGAAAACAAAAACTATTTTTTCTTTAATTTCTTTTTTTACTTTCTATTTTT
AATTTATATATTTATATTAAAAAATTTAAATTATAATTATTTTTATAGCACGTGATGAAAAGGACCCAGG
TGGCACTTTTCGGGGAAATGTGCGCGGAACCCCTATTTGTTTATTTTTCTAAATACATTCAAATATGTAT
CCGCTCATGAGACAATAACCCTGATAAATGCTTCAATAATATTGAAAAAGGAAGAGTATGAGTATTCAAC
ATTTCCGTGTCGCCCTTATTCCCTTTTTTGCGGCATTTTGCCTTCCTGTTTTTGCTCACCCAGAAACGCT
GGTGAAAGTAAAAGATGCTGAAGATCAGTTGGGTGCACGAGTGGGTTACATCGAACTGGATCTCAACAGC
GGTAAGATCCTTGAGAGTTTTCGCCCCGAAGAACGTTTTCCAATGATGAGCACTTTTAAAGTTCTGCTAT
GTGGCGCGGTATTAT
Features (pLannotate 1.2.2; 26 found; start..end, strand, type, name):
      3..80      +  CDS            CYC1 (fragment): CYC1_YEAST - Experimental evidence at protein level: Swiss-Prot protein existence level 1. Electron carrier protein. The oxidized form of the cytochrome c heme group can accept an electron from the heme group of the cytochrome c1 subunit of ubiquinol-cytochrome c oxidoreductase. Cytochrome c then transfers this electron to the dinuclear copper A center (CU(A)) of the COX2 subunit of cytochrome oxidase, the final protein carrier in the mitochondrial electron-transport chain. Isoform 1 (CYC1) is the predominant cytochrome c during aerobic/normoxic growth. From Saccharomyces cerevisiae (strain AT
    109..356     +  terminator     CYC1 terminator: S. cerevisiae CYC1; transcription terminator for CYC1
    368..384     -  misc_feature   MCS (fragment): pBluescript multiple cloning site
    433..771     +  CDS            YO085_YEAST: Protein predicted: Swiss-Prot protein existence level 4. From Saccharomyces cerevisiae (strain ATCC 204508 / S288c) (Baker's yeast).
   1166..1870    +  promoter       ADH1 promoter: S. cerevisiae ADH1; promoter for alcohol dehydrogenase 1
   1881..2199    +  CDS            DHFR (fragment): mouse dihydrofolate reductase; Mus musculus Dhfr
   2223..2347    +  protein_bind   attR1: mutant version of attR; recombination site for the Gateway® LR reaction LR Clonase™
   2494..2596    +  promoter       cat promoter: promoter of the E. coli cat gene encoding chloramphenicol acetyltransferase
   2597..3277    +  CDS            CmR: chloramphenicol acetyltransferase confers resistance to chloramphenicol
   3434..3592    +  CDS            ccdA (fragment): CCDA_ECO57 - Also known as H, letA. Experimental evidence at protein level: Swiss-Prot protein existence level 1. Antitoxin component of a type II toxin-antitoxin (TA) system which inhibits the post-segregational killing (PSK) of plasmid-free cells, also referred to as a plasmid addiction system. Binds to and blocks the activity of CcdB; will also remove bound CcdB protein from the CcdB-GyrA complex by forming a CcdA-CcdB complex, a process termed rejuvenation. Functions as a transcriptional corepressor for the ccdAB operon, repression also requires CcdB (By similarity). From Escherichia coli
   3597..3902    +  CDS            ccdB: CcdB, a bacterial toxin that poisons DNA gyrase; ccdB; Plasmids containing the ccdB gene cannot be propagated in standard E. coli strains.
   3943..4067    -  protein_bind   attR2: mutant version of attR; recombination site for the Gateway® LR reaction LR Clonase™
   4172..4193    -  misc_feature   MCS (fragment): pBluescript multiple cloning site
   4191..4322    +  CDS            ADH1 (fragment): ADH1_YEAST - Also known as ADC1. Experimental evidence at protein level: Swiss-Prot protein existence level 1. This isozyme preferentially catalyzes the conversion of primary unbranched alcohols to their corresponding aldehydes. Also shows activity toward secondary alcohols. From Saccharomyces cerevisiae (strain ATCC 204508 / S288c) (Baker's yeast).
   4326..4513    +  terminator     ADH1 terminator: S. cerevisiae ADH1; transcription terminator for the S. cerevisiae alcohol dehydrogenase 1 (ADH1) gene
   4666..4684    -  promoter       T7 promoter: promoter for bacteriophage T7 RNA polymerase
   4687..4844    +  CDS            lacZα (fragment): LacZα fragment of β-galactosidase; lacZ fragment
   4848..5276    +  rep_origin     f1 ori (sequence partly withheld): f1 bacteriophage origin of replication; arrow indicates direction of (+) strand synthesis
   5304..5355    -  misc_feature   bom (fragment): basis of mobility region from pBR322
   5406..6080    -  CDS            TRP1: phosphoribosylanthranilate isomerase, required for tryptophan biosynthesis; S. cerevisiae TRP1; yeast auxotrophic marker
   6081..6228    -  promoter       TRP1 promoter: S. cerevisiae TRP1
   6366..6415    -  misc_feature   bom (fragment): basis of mobility region from pBR322
   6517..6552    -  CDS            rop (fragment): Rop protein, which maintains plasmids at low copy number; rop
   6620..7123    -  misc_feature   CEN/ARS: S. cerevisiae CEN6 centromere fused to an autonomously replicating sequence
   7160..7264    +  promoter       AmpR promoter: bla
   7265..7502    +  CDS            AmpR (fragment): β-lactamase; bla; confers resistance to ampicillin, carbenicillin, and related antibiotics
