[The description below was written by a language model from this plasmid's Addgene catalogue record and pLannotate feature annotations shown in this document.]
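Description:
pDEST-DHFR F[1,2]-N (TRP1) is an empty Gateway destination vector for yeast expression, derived from the yeast two-hybrid plasmid pDEST-AD-CYH2 by removing the activation domain and CYH2 counter-selection marker and inserting the F[1,2] fragment of murine dihydrofolate reductase. Homing endonuclease sites for I-CeuI, I-SceI and PI-PspI were also added to the backbone. In yeast it is maintained as a centromeric plasmid through a CEN/ARS element and selected by TRP1 complementation of tryptophan auxotrophy. In E. coli it is selected with ampicillin and chloramphenicol and must be grown in a ccdB-tolerant strain, because the Gateway cassette carries the gyrase toxin gene ccdB. An f1 origin is also annotated.

The expression unit consists of the S. cerevisiae ADH1 promoter driving the DHFR F[1,2] coding fragment, followed by an attR1–CmR–ccdB–attR2 cassette and the ADH1 terminator. An LR recombination with an entry clone replaces the chloramphenicol resistance and ccdB genes with the gene of interest, producing a protein with DHFR F[1,2] fused to its N-terminus; loss of ccdB provides counter-selection for recombinants in ordinary E. coli strains. The resulting clones are intended for the DHFR protein-fragment complementation assay and its pooled barcode-fusion version (BFG-PCA). In these assays, interaction between two proteins carrying complementary DHFR fragments reconstitutes the enzyme and gives a growth readout.

The available feature table comes from a partial sequencing result of about 7.5 kb, whereas the backbone is listed at roughly 10.4 kb. The AmpR gene is therefore truncated at the record's end, and the bacterial origin of replication and some other backbone elements are not covered.
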