Addgene plasmid #177797: pDEST-DHFR F[1,2]-N (TRP1)
Purpose: (Empty Backbone) Gateway destination vector to insert genes of interest having a N-terminal DHFR F[1,2] fusion for DHFR-PCA/BFG-PCA assays.
Depositing lab: Christian Landry. Depositing organization: Universite Laval. Publication: Barcode fusion genetics-protein-fragment complementation assay (BFG-PCA): tools and resources that expand the potential for binary protein interaction discovery. Evans-Yamamoto D, Rouleau FD, Nanda P, Makanae K, Liu Y, Despres PC, Matsuo H, Seki M, Dube AK, Ascencio D, Yachie N, Landry CR. Nucleic Acids Res. 2022 Feb 7. pii: 6523796. doi: 10.1093/nar/gkac045. PubMed 35137167.
Backbone
  Vector backbone: pDEST-AD-CYH2
  Backbone size (bp): 10388
  Modifications to backbone: Removed AD and CYH2 used for Y2H, and inserted DHFR F[1,2] fragment. Inserted I-CeuI, I-SceI, and PI-PspI homing endonuclease sites on backbone.
  Vector type: Yeast Expression
  Promoter: ADH1
  Selectable markers: TRP1
  Tag / fusion protein: DHFR F[1,2] (N terminal on backbone)
Growth in bacteria
  Bacterial resistance: Chloramphenicol and Ampicillin, 25 & 100 μg/mL
  Growth temperature: 37°C
  Growth strain: ccdB Survival
  Copy number: High Copy
Gene/Insert
  Cloning method: Gateway Cloning
Terms and licenses: Academic/Nonprofit Terms; Industry Terms: Not Available to Industry
Depositor comments: Please visit https://www.biorxiv.org/content/10.1101/2021.07.27.453987v1 for bioRxiv preprint.
How to cite: pDEST-DHFR F[1,2]-N (TRP1) was a gift from Christian Landry (Addgene plasmid # 177797 ; http://n2t.net/addgene:177797 ; RRID:Addgene_177797)
